>Addgene plasmid #145952 | pETM-11-6His-DmBelle_299-694_B | depositor full sequence | sequence record 288397 | Full Sequence
TGGCGAATGGG
[124 nt withheld, positions 12-135]
C
[91 nt withheld, positions 137-227]
A
[49 nt withheld, positions 229-277]
CCTTTGACGTTGGAGTCCACGTTCTTT
[37 nt withheld, positions 305-341]
ACCCTATCTCGGTCTATTCTTTTGATTTATAAGGGATTTTGCCGATTTCGGCCTATTGGTTAAAAAATGA
GCTGATTTAACAAAAATTTAACGCGAATTTTAACAAAATATTAACGTTTACAATTTCAGGTGGCACTTTT
CGGGGAAATGTGCGCGGAACCCCTATTTGTTTATTTTTCTAAATACATTCAAATATGTATCCGCTCATGA
ATTAATTCTTAGAAAAACTCATCGAGCATCAAATGAAACTGCAATTTATTCATATCAGGATTATCAATAC
CATATTTTTGAAAAAGCCGTTTCTGTAATGAAGGAGAAAACTCACCGAGGCAGTTCCATAGGATGGCAAG
ATCCTGGTATCGGTCTGCGATTCCGACTCGTCCAACATCAATACAACCTATTAATTTCCCCTCGTCAAAA
ATAAGGTTATCAAGTGAGAAATCACCATGAGTGACGACTGAATCCGGTGAGAATGGCAAAAGTTTATGCA
TTTCTTTCCAGACTTGTTCAACAGGCCAGCCATTACGCTCGTCATCAAAATCACTCGCATCAACCAAACC
GTTATTCATTCGTGATTGCGCCTGAGCGAGACGAAATACGCGATCGCTGTTAAAAGGACAATTACAAACA
GGAATCGAATGCAACCGGCGCAGGAACACTGCCAGCGCATCAACAATATTTTCACCTGAATCAGGATATT
CTTCTAATACCTGGAATGCTGTTTTCCCGGGGATCGCAGTGGTGAGTAACCATGCATCATCAGGAGTACG
GATAAAATGCTTGATGGTCGGAAGAGGCATAAATTCCGTCAGCCAGTTTAGTCTGACCATCTCATCTGTA
ACATCATTGGCAACGCTACCTTTGCCATGTTTCAGAAACAACTCTGGCGCATCGGGCTTCCCATACAATC
GATAGATTGTCGCACCTGATTGCCCGACATTATCGCGAGCCCATTTATACCCATATAAATCAGCATCCAT
GTTGGAATTTAATCGCGGCCTAGAGCAAGACGTTTCCCGTTGAATATGGCTCATAACACCCCTTGTATTA
CTGTTTATGTAAGCAGACAGTTTTATTGTTCATGACCAAAATCCCTTAACGTGAGTTTTCGTTCCACTGA
GCGTCAGACCCCGTAGAAAAGATCAAAGGATCTTCTTGAGATCCTTTTTTTCTGCGCGTAATCTGCTGCT
TGCAAACAAAAAAACCACCGCTACCAGCGGTGGTTTGTTTGCCGGATCAAGAGCTACCAACTCTTTTTCC
GAAGGTAACTGGCTTCAGCAGAGCGCAGATACCAAATACTGTCCTTCTAGTGTAGCCGTAGTTAGGCCAC
CACTTCAAGAACTCTGTAGCACCGCCTACATACCTCGCTCTGCTAATCCTGTTACCAGTGGCTGCTGCCA
GTGGCGATAAGTCGTGTCTTACCGGGTTGGACTCAAGACGATAGTTACCGGATAAGGCGCAGCGGTCGGG
CTGAACGGGGGGTTCGTGCACACAGCCCAGCTTGGAGCGAACGACCTACACCGAACTGAGATACCTACAG
CGTGAGCTATGAGAAAGCGCCACGCTTCCCGAAGGGAGAAAGGCGGACAGGTATCCGGTAAGCGGCAGGG
TCGGAACAGGAGAGCGCACGAGGGAGCTTCCAGGGGGAAACGCCTGGTATCTTTATAGTCCTGTCGGGTT
TCGCCACCTCTGACTTGAGCGTCGATTTTTGTGATGCTCGTCAGGGGGGCGGAGCCTATGGAAAAACGCC
AGCAACGCGGCCTTTTTACGGTTCCTGGCCTTTTGCTGGCCTTTTGCTCACATGTTCTTTCCTGCGTTAT
CCCCTGATTCTGTGGATAACCGTATTACCGCCTTTGAGTGAGCTGATACCGCTCGCCGCAGCCGAACGAC
CGAGCGCAGCGAGTCAGTGAGCGAGGAAGCGGAAGAGCGCCTGATGCGGTATTTTCTCCTTACGCATCTG
TGCGGTATTTCACACCGCATATATGGTGCACTCTCAGTACAATCTGCTCTGATGCCGCATAGTTAAGCCA
GTATACACTCCGCTATCGCTACGTGACTGGGTCATGGCTGCGCCCCGACACCCGCCAACACCCGCTGACG
CGCCCTGACGGGCTTGTCTGCTCCCGGCATCCGCTTACAGACAAGCTGTGACCGTCTCCGGGAGCTGCAT
GTGTCAGAGGTTTTCACCGTCATCACCGAAACGCGCGAGGCAGCTGCGGTAAAGCTCATCAGCGTGGTCG
TGAAGCGATTCACAGATGTCTGCCTGTTCATCCGCGTCCAGCTCGTTGAGTTTCTCCAGAAGCGTTAATG
TCTGGCTTCTGATAAAGCGGGCCATGTTAAGGGCGGTTTTTTCCTGTTTGGTCACTGATGCCTCCGTGTA
AGGGGGATTTCTGTTCATGGGGGTAATGATACCGATGAAACGAGAGAGGATGCTCACGATACGGGTTACT
GATGATGAACATGCCCGGTTACTGGAACGTTGTGAGGGTAAACAACTGGCGGTATGGATGCGGCGGGACC
AGAGAAAAATCACTCAGGGTCAATGCCAGCGCTTCGTTAATACAGATGTAGGTGTTCCACAGGGTAGCCA
GCAGCATCCTGCGATGCAGATCCGGAACATAATGGTGCAGGGCGCTGACTTCCGCGTTTCCAGACTTTAC
GAAACACGGAAACCGAAGACCATTCATGTTGTTGCTCAGGTCGCAGACGTTTTGCAGCAGCAGTCGCTTC
ACGTTCGCTCGCGTATCGGTGATTCATTCTGCTAACCAGTAAGGCAACCCCGCCAGCCTAGCCGGGTCCT
CAACGACAGGAGCACGATCATGCGCACCCGTGGGGCCGCCATGCCGGCGATAATGGCCTGCTTCTCGCCG
AAACGTTTGGTGGCGGGACCAGTGACGAAGGCTTGAGCGAGGGCGTGCAAGATTCCGAATACCGCAAGCG
ACAGGCCGATCATCGTCGCGCTCCAGCGAAAGCGGTCCTCGCCGAAAATGACCCAGAGCGCTGCCGGCAC
CTGTCCTACGAGTTGCATGATAAAGAAGACAGTCATAAGTGCGGCGACGATAGTCATGCCCCGCGCCCAC
CGGAAGGAGCTGACTGGGTTGAAGGCTCTCAAGGGCATCGGTCGAGATCCCGGTGCCTAATGAGTGAGCT
AACTTACATTAATTGCGTTGCGCTCACTGCCCGCTTTCCAGTCGGGAAACCTGTCGTGCCAGCTGCATTA
ATGAATCGGCCAACGCGCGGGGAGAGGCGGTTTGCGTATTGGGCGCCAGGGTGGTTTTTCTTTTCACCAG
TGAGACGGGCAACAGCTGATTGCCCTTCACCGCCTGGCCCTGAGAGAGTTGCAGCAAGCGGTCCACGCTG
GTTTGCCCCAGCAGGCGAAAATCCTGTTTGATGGTGGTTAACGGCGGGATATAACATGAGCTGTCTTCGG
TATCGTCGTATCCCACTACCGAGATATCCGCACCAACGCGCAGCCCGGACTCGGTAATGGCGCGCATTGC
GCCCAGCGCCATCTGATCGTTGGCAACCAGCATCGCAGTGGGAACGATGCCCTCATTCAGCATTTGCATG
GTTTGTTGAAAACCGGACATGGCACTCCAGTCGCCTTCCCGTTCCGCTATCGGCTGAATTTGATTGCGAG
TGAGATATTTATGCCAGCCAGCCAGACGCAGACGCGCCGAGACAGAACTTAATGGGCCCGCTAACAGCGC
GATTTGCTGGTGACCCAATGCGACCAGATGCTCCACGCCCAGTCGCGTACCGTCTTCATGGGAGAAAATA
ATACTGTTGATGGGTGTCTGGTCAGAGACATCAAGAAATAACGCCGGAACATTAGTGCAGGCAGCTTCCA
CAGCAATGGCATCCTGGTCATCCAGCGGATAGTTAATGATCAGCCCACTGACGCGTTGCGCGAGAAGATT
GTGCACCGCCGCTTTACAGGCTTCGACGCCGCTTCGTTCTACCATCGACACCACCACGCTGGCACCCAGT
TGATCGGCGCGAGATTTAATCGCCGCGACAATTTGCGACGGCGCGTGCAGGGCCAGACTGGAGGTGGCAA
CGCCAATCAGCAACGACTGTTTGCCCGCCAGTTGTTGTGCCACGCGGTTGGGAATGTAATTCAGCTCCGC
CATCGCCGCTTCCACTTTTTCCCGCGTTTTCGCAGAAACGTGGCTGGCCTGGTTCACCACGCGGGAAACG
GTCTGATAAGAGACACCGGCATACTCTGCGACATCGTATAACGTTACTGGTTTCACATTCACCACCCTGA
ATTGACTCTCTTCCGGGCGCTATCATGCCATACCGCGAAAGGTTTTGCGCCATTCGATGGTGTCCGGGAT
CTCGACGCTCTCCCTTATGCGACTCCTGCATTAGGAAGCAGCCCAGTAGTAGGTTGAGGCCGTTGAGCAC
CGCCGCCGCAAGGAATGGTGCATGCAAGGAGATGGCGCCCAACAGTCCCCCGGCCACGGGGCCTGCCACC
ATACCCACGCCGAAACAAGCGCTCATGAGCCCGAAGTGGCGAGCCCGATCTTCCCCATCGGTGATGTCGG
CGATATAGGCGCCAGCAACCGCACCTGTGGCGCCGGTGATGCCGGCCACGATGCGTCCGGCGTAGAGGAT
CGAGATCTCGATCCCGCGAAATTAATACGACTCACTATAGGGGAATTGTGAGCGGATAACAATTCCCCTC
TAGAAATAATTTTGATTTAACTTTAAGAAGGAGATATACCATGAAACATCACCATCACCATCACCCCATG
AGCGATTACGACATCCCCACTACTGAGAATCTTTATTTTCAGGGCGCCATGGATGTGCAGCTGACGGAGA
TTATCCGCAACAACGTGGCCTTAGCACGTTATGACAAACCGACACCGGTGCAGAAGCACGCCATTCCGAT
CATTATCAATGGCCGGGATCTAATGGCCTGCGCCCAGACTGGATCCGGCAAGACGGCCGCCTTCCTGGTG
CCGATTCTCAACCAGATGTACGAGCTGGGACATGTGCCCCCGCCGCAAAGCACCCGGCAGTACAGCCGGC
GCAAGCAGTATCCGTTGGGTCTGGTGCTGGCGCCGACCCGCGAACTGGCCACCCAGATCTTTGAGGAGGC
CAAGAAGTTCGCCTATCGCTCCCGGATGCGCCCGGCAGTGCTGTACGGCGGAAACAATACTAGCGAGCAG
ATGCGCGAGCTGGACCGCGGTTGCCATCTGATTGTGGCCACACCCGGTCGCCTAGAGGACATGATCACAC
GCGGAAAGGTGGGACTGGAGAACATTCGATTCCTTGTACTGGATGAGGCTGATCGTATGTTGGACATGGG
TTTCGAGCCGCAGATCCGTCGCATCGTCGAACAGCTAAACATGCCGCCAACCGGACAGCGCCAGACGCTT
ATGTTCTCGGCCACATTCCCCAAGCAGATCCAGGAGTTAGCCAGCGATTTCCTCAGCAACTACATTTTCT
TGGCCGTTGGTCGTGTGGGCTCCACATCTGAGAACATTACGCAGACAATCCTGTGGGTCTATGAACCCGA
CAAGCGCTCGTATCTGCTGGATCTGCTCTCGTCTATCCGCGATGGCCCCGAATACACCAAAGACAGCCTA
ACACTGATCTTTGTGGAGACTAAGAAGGGTGCAGACTCGCTGGAGGAGTTCCTGTACCAGTGCAATCATC
CCGTCACTAGCATCCACGGTGATCGCACGCAGAAGGAGCGCGAGGAGGCACTGCGCTGCTTCCGATCGGG
CGACTGCCCCATCCTGGTGGCCACAGCCGTGGCCGCTCGTGGCCTGGACATTCCGCACGTTAAGCACGTT
ATTAACTTTGACCTGCCCTCGGATGTGGAGGAGTATGTCCACCGTATCGGGCGTACCGGACGTATGGGTA
ATCTTGGTGTGGCCACCTCCTTTTTCAACGAAAAGAACCGCAACATTTGCTCCGATCTCTTGGAGCTGCT
GATCGAAACGAAGCAGGAGATCCCCAGTTTCATGGAGGATATGAGTTCGTAGGGTACCGGATCCGAATTC
GAGCTCCGTCGACAAGCTTGCGGCCGCACTCGAGCACCACCACCACCACCACTGAGATCCGGCTGCTAAC
AAAGCCCGAAAGGAAGCTGAGTTGGCTGCTGCCACCGCTGAGCAATAACTAGCATAACCCCTTGGGGCCT
CTAAACGGGTCTTGAGGGGTTTTTTGCTGAAAGGAGGAACTATATCCGGAT
Features (pLannotate 1.2.2; 21 found; start..end, strand, type, name):
     12..467     +  rep_origin     f1 ori (sequence partly withheld): f1 bacteriophage origin of replication; arrow indicates direction of (+) strand synthesis
    494..551     +  promoter       AmpR promoter (fragment): bla
    560..1375    -  CDS            KanR: aminoglycoside phosphotransferase; aph(3')-Ia; confers resistance to kanamycin in bacteria or G418 (Geneticin®) in eukaryotes
   1497..2085    +  rep_origin     ori: high-copy-number ColE1/pMB1/pBR322/pUC origin of replication
   2271..2413    -  misc_feature   bom: basis of mobility region from pBR322
   2515..2706    -  CDS            rop: Rop protein, which maintains plasmids at low copy number; rop
   2723..3103    +  CDS            YPB1_ECOLX: Protein predicted: Swiss-Prot protein existence level 4. From Escherichia coli.
   3175..3466    -  CDS            TcR (fragment): tetracycline efflux protein; tet; confers resistance to tetracycline
   3481..3502    -  protein_bind   CAP binding site: CAP binding activates transcription in the presence of cAMP. E. coli catabolite activator protein
   3515..4597    -  CDS            lacI: lac repressor; lacI; The lac repressor binds to the lac operator to inhibit transcription in E. coli. This inhibition can be relieved by adding lactose or isopropyl-β-D-thiogalactopyranoside (IPTG).
   4598..4675    -  promoter       lacI promoter: lacI
   4683..4962    -  CDS            TcR (fragment): tetracycline efflux protein; tet; confers resistance to tetracycline
   4984..5002    +  promoter       T7 promoter: promoter for bacteriophage T7 RNA polymerase
   5003..5027    +  protein_bind   lac operator: The lac repressor binds to the lac operator to inhibit transcription in E. coli. This inhibition can be relieved by adding lactose or isopropyl-β-D-thiogalactopyranoside (IPTG). lac repressor encoded by lacI
   5047..5065    +  RBS            RBS (fragment): efficient ribosome binding site from bacteriophage T7 gene 10 (Olins and Rangwala, 1989)
   5078..5096    +  CDS            7xHis (fragment): 6xHis affinity tag
   5125..5145    +  CDS            capTEV™ (fragment): composite tag for in vivo biotinylation, TEV protease cleavage, and 6xHis tagging
   5153..6340    +  CDS            bel (fragment): DDX3_DROME - Experimental evidence at protein level: Swiss-Prot protein existence level 1. ATP-dependent RNA helicase that is essential and required for cellular function, larval growth, and for male and female fertility. Also required for RNA interference (RNAi), double-stranded RNA induces potent and specific gene silencing, by acting downstream of dsRNA internalization. RNAi is mediated by the RNA-induced silencing complex (RISC), a sequence-specific, multicomponent nuclease that destroys or silences messenger RNAs homologous to the silencing trigger. From Drosophila melanogaster (Fruit fly
   6396..6413    +  CDS            9xHis (fragment): 9xHis affinity tag
   6423..6472    +  CDS            SET1 (fragment): solubility-enhancement tag derived from T7 phage gene 10B
   6480..6527    +  terminator     T7 terminator: transcription terminator for bacteriophage T7 RNA polymerase
