[The description below was written by a language model from this plasmid's Addgene catalogue record and pLannotate feature annotations shown in this document.]
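Description:
pETM-11-6His-DmBelle_299-694_B is a 6,552 nt bacterial expression plasmid for producing a fragment of the Drosophila melanogaster DEAD-box RNA helicase Belle (bel, the fly DDX3 orthologue) in E. coli. The catalogue entry lists the backbone as unknown, although the name points to the pETM-11 vector and the annotated features fit a pET-type layout. Propagation relies on a ColE1/pMB1-family origin accompanied by the bom region and the rop gene, which keeps copy number low, in agreement with the low-copy designation in the record. Selection is by kanamycin through an aph(3')-Ia resistance gene. An f1 origin and short remnants of a tetracycline resistance gene are also present as backbone leftovers.

The expression cassette is driven by a T7 promoter with an adjacent lac operator, and the plasmid carries its own lacI gene and promoter. Transcription is therefore repressed until induced with IPTG and requires a host strain that supplies T7 RNA polymerase. A T7 gene 10 ribosome binding site precedes an N-terminal His tag, followed by a short element that the annotation matches to a TEV protease-cleavable tag, which suggests the affinity tag can be removed after purification. This leads into the bel coding fragment of about 1.2 kb, corresponding to residues 299–694. Downstream lie a second His-tag-like sequence, a short match to a T7 gene 10B-derived tag, and the T7 terminator. The record does not show whether these downstream elements are translated as part of the product. The stated purpose is bacterial expression of this Belle fragment. No specific downstream application is given, and the depositor notes that the sequence may be theoretical rather than fully verified.
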