Addgene plasmid #145952: pETM-11-6His-DmBelle_299-694_B
Purpose: Bacterial Expression of DmBelle_299-694
Depositing lab: Elisa Izaurralde. Depositing organization: Max Planck Institute for Developmental Biology.
Backbone
  Vector backbone: Unknown
  Vector type: Bacterial Expression
Growth in bacteria
  Bacterial resistance: Kanamycin, 50 μg/mL
  Growth temperature: 37°C
  Growth strain: DH5alpha
  Copy number: Low Copy
Gene/Insert
  Gene/Insert name: DmBelle_299-694
  Species: D. melanogaster (fly)
  Entrez Gene: bel (a.k.a. Dmel_CG9748, BEL, Bel, CG9748, DmRH6, Dmel\CG9748, L3, anon-85Ab, cap, cg9748, l(3)85Ac, l(3)L3, l(3)L4740, l(3)S047110, l(3)S097074, ms(3)Pneo85A, ms(3)neo30)
  Cloning method: Unknown
Terms and licenses: Academic/Nonprofit Terms; Industry Terms: Not Available to Industry
Depositor comments: Plasmids from this collection were made available to the research community and donated after the lab closed. Please note that the sequence provided by the depositing laboratory may be theoretical/predicted or based on Sanger sequencing results. There may be discrepancies between sequencing results obtained by Addgene and the depositor sequence. If an Addgene verified sequence is not available, please contact before placing your order to request that our lab fully sequence the plasmid.
How to cite: pETM-11-6His-DmBelle_299-694_B was a gift from Elisa Izaurralde (Addgene plasmid # 145952 ; http://n2t.net/addgene:145952 ; RRID:Addgene_145952)
